>Addgene plasmid #215107 | B2395_CIBN-BTB-IDR-FRB | addgene full sequence | sequence record 426060 | Addgene NGS Result
TAGTTATTAATAGTAATCAATTACGGGGTCATTAGTTCATAGCCCATATATGGAGTTCCGCGTTACATAA
CTTACGGTAAATGGCCCGCCTGGCTGACCGCCCAACGACCCCCGCCCATTGACGTCAATAATGACGTATG
TTCCCATAGTAACGCCAATAGGGACTTTCCATTGACGTCAATGGGTGGAGTATTTACGGTAAACTGCCCA
CTTGGCAGTACATCAAGTGTATCATATGCCAAGTACGCCCCCTATTGACGTCAATGACGGTAAATGGCCC
GCCTGGCATTATGCCCAGTACATGACCTTATGGGACTTTCCTACTTGGCAGTACATCTACGTATTAGTCA
TCGCTATTACCATGGTGATGCGGTTTTGGCAGTACATCAATGGGCGTGGATAGCGGTTTGACTCACGGGG
ATTTCCAAGTCTCCACCCCATTGACGTCAATGGGAGTTTGTTTTGGCACCAAAATCAACGGGACTTTCCA
AAATGTCGTAACAACTCCGCCCCATTGACGCAAATGGGCGGTAGGCGTGTACGGTGGGAGGTCTATATAA
GCAGAGCTGGTTTAGTGAACCGTCAGATCCGGCCACCATGAATGGAGCTATAGGAGGTGACCTTTTGCTC
AATTTTCCTGACATGTCGGTCCTAGAGCGCCAAAGGGCTCACCTCAAGTACCTCAATCCCACCTTTGATT
CTCCTCTCGCCGGCTTCTTTGCCGATTCTTCAATGATTACCGGCGGCGAGATGGACAGCTATCTTTCGAC
TGCCGGTTTGAATCTTCCGATGATGTACGGTGAGACGACGGTGGAAGGTGATTCAAGACTCTCAATTTCG
CCGGAAACGACGCTTGGGACTGGAAATTTCAAGGCAGCGAAGTTTGATACAGAGACTAAGGATTGTAATG
AGGCGGCGAAGAAGATGACGATGAACAGAGATGACCTAGTAGAAGAAGGAGAAGAAGAGAAGTCGAAAAT
AACAGAGCAAAACAATGGGAGCACAAAAAGCATCAAGAAGATGAAACACAAAGCCAAGAAAGAAGAGAAC
AATTTCTCTAATGATTCATCTAAAGTGACGAAGGAATTGGAGAAAACGGATTATATTGCTAGCGCCACCA
TGGCCTCGCCGGCT
[372 nt withheld, positions 1135-1506]
GGCGGAAGCGGCGGAAAGCTTCGAATTCTGCAGTCGACGGTACCGCGGGCCCGGGATCCACCGGTCGCCA
CCATGGTGAGCAAGGGCGAGGAGGATAACATGGCCATCATCAAGGAGTTCATGCGCTTCAAGGTGCACAT
GGAGGGCTCCGTGAACGGCCACGAGTTCGAGATCGAGGGCGAGGGCGAGGGCCGCCCCTACGAGGGCACC
CAGACCGCCAAGCTGAAGGTGACCAAGGGTGGCCCCCTGCCCTTCGCCTGGGACATCCTGTCCCCTCAGT
TCATGTACGGCTCCAAGGCCTACGTGAAGCACCCCGCCGACATCCCCGACTACTTGAAGCTGTCCTTCCC
CGAGGGCTTCAAGTGGGAGCGCGTGATGAACTTCGAGGACGGCGGCGTGGTGACCGTGACCCAGGACTCC
TCCCTGCAGGACGGCGAGTTCATCTACAAGGTGAAGCTGCGCGGCACCAACTTCCCCTCCGACGGCCCCG
TAATGCAGAAGAAGACCATGGGCTGGGAGGCCTCCTCCGAGCGGATGTACCCCGAGGACGGCGCCCTGAA
GGGCGAGATCAAGCAGAGGCTGAAGCTGAAGGACGGCGGCCACTACGACGCTGAGGTCAAGACCACCTAC
AAGGCCAAGAAGCCCGTGCAGCTGCCCGGCGCCTACAACGTCAACATCAAGTTGGACATCACCTCCCACA
ACGAGGACTACACCATCGTGGAACAGTACGAACGCGCCGAGGGCCGCCACTCCACCGGCGGCATGGACGA
GCTGTACAAAGGTGGTAGTCTCGAGATGGCCTCAAACGATTATACCCAACAAGCAACCCAAAGCTATGGG
GCCTACCCCACCCAGCCCGGGCAGGGCTATTCCCAGCAGAGCAGTCAGCCCTACGGACAGCAGAGTTACA
GTGGTTATAGCCAGTCCACGGACACTTCAGGCTATGGCCAGAGCAGCTATTCTTCTTATGGCCAGAGCCA
GAACACAGGCTATGGAACTCAGTCAACTCCCCAGGGATATGGCTCGACTGGCGGCTATGGTAGTAGCCAG
AGCTCCCAATCGTCTTACGGGCAGCAGTCCTCCTATCCTGGCTATGGCCAGCAGCCAGCTCCCAGCAGCA
CCTCGGGAAGTTACGGTAGCAGTTCTCAGAGCAGCAGCTATGGGCAGCCCCAGAGTGGGAGCTACAGCCA
GCAGCCTAGCTATGGTGGACAGCAGCAAAGCTATGGACAGCAGCAAAGCTATAATCCCCCTCAGGGCTAT
GGACAGCAGAACCAGTACAACAGCAGCAGTGGTGGTGGAGGTGGAGGTGGAGGTGGAGGTAACTATGGCC
AAGATCAATCCTCCATGAGTAGTGGTGGTGGCAGTGGTGGCGGTTATGGCAATCAAGACCAGAGTGGTGG
AGGTGGCAGCGGTGGCTATGGACAGCAGGACCGTGGAGGAGCAAGTGGAATCCTCTGGCATGAGATGTGG
CATGAAGGCCTGGAAGAGGCATCTCGTTTGTACTTTGGGGAAAGGAACGTGAAAGGCATGTTTGAGGTGC
TGGAGCCCTTGCATGCTATGATGGAACGGGGCCCCCAGACTCTGAAGGAAACATCCTTTAATCAGGCCTA
TGGTCGAGATTTAATGGAGGCCCAAGAGTGGTGCAGGAAGTACATGAAATCAGGGAATGTCAAGGACCTC
CTCCAAGCCTGGGACCTCTATTATCATGTGTTCCGACGAATCTCAAAGTAGCGGCCGCGACTCTAGATCA
TAATCAGCCATACCACATTTGTAGAGGTTTTACTTGCTTTAAAAAACCTCCCACACCTCCCCCTGAACCT
GAAACATAAAATGAATGCAATTGTTGTTGTTAACTTGTTTATTGCAGCTTATAATGGTTACAAATAAAGC
AATAGCATCACAAATTTCACAAATAAAGCATTTTTTTCACTGCATTCTAGTTGTGGTTTGTCCAAACTCA
TCAATGTATCTTAAGGCGTAAATTGTAAGCGTTAATATTTTGTTAAAATTCGCGTTAAATTTTTGTTAAA
TCAGCTCATTTTTTAACCAATAGGCCGAAATCGGCAAAATCCCTTATAAATCAAAAGAATAGACCGAGAT
AGGGT
[37 nt withheld, positions 3612-3648]
AAAGAACGTGGACTCCAACGTCAAAGG
[49 nt withheld, positions 3676-3724]
T
[91 nt withheld, positions 3726-3816]
G
[124 nt withheld, positions 3818-3941]
CAGGTGGCACTTTTCGGGGAAATGTGCGCGGAACCCCTATTTGTTTATTTTTCTAAATACATTCAAATAT
GTATCCGCTCATGAGACAATAACCCTGATAAATGCTTCAATAATATTGAAAAAGGAAGAGTCCTGAGGCG
GAAAGAACCAGCTGTGGAATGTGTGTCAGTTAGGGTGTGGAAAGTCCCCAGGCTCCCCAGCAGGCAGAAG
TATGCAAAGCATGCATCTCAATTAGTCAGCAACCAGGTGTGGAAAGTCCCCAGGCTCCCCAGCAGGCAGA
AGTATGCAAAGCATGCATCTCAATTAGTCAGCAACCATAGTCCCGCCCCTAACTCCGCCCATCCCGCCCC
TAACTCCGCCCAGTTCCGCCCATTCTCCGCCCCATGGCTGACTAATTTTTTTTATTTATGCAGAGGCCGA
GGCCGCCTCGGCCTCTGAGCTATTCCAGAAGTAGTGAGGAGGCTTTTTTGGAGGCCTAGGCTTTTGCAAA
GATCGATCAAGAGACAGGATGAGGATCGTTTCGCATGATTGAACAAGATGGATTGCACGCAGGTTCTCCG
GCCGCTTGGGTGGAGAGGCTATTCGGCTATGACTGGGCACAACAGACAATCGGCTGCTCTGATGCCGCCG
TGTTCCGGCTGTCAGCGCAGGGGCGCCCGGTTCTTTTTGTCAAGACCGACCTGTCCGGTGCCCTGAATGA
ACTGCAAGACGAGGCAGCGCGGCTATCGTGGCTGGCCACGACGGGCGTTCCTTGCGCAGCTGTGCTCGAC
GTTGTCACTGAAGCGGGAAGGGACTGGCTGCTATTGGGCGAAGTGCCGGGGCAGGATCTCCTGTCATCTC
ACCTTGCTCCTGCCGAGAAAGTATCCATCATGGCTGATGCAATGCGGCGGCTGCATACGCTTGATCCGGC
TACCTGCCCATTCGACCACCAAGCGAAACATCGCATCGAGCGAGCACGTACTCGGATGGAAGCCGGTCTT
GTCGATCAGGATGATCTGGACGAAGAGCATCAGGGGCTCGCGCCAGCCGAACTGTTCGCCAGGCTCAAGG
CGAGCATGCCCGACGGCGAGGATCTCGTCGTGACCCATGGCGATGCCTGCTTGCCGAATATCATGGTGGA
AAATGGCCGCTTTTCTGGATTCATCGACTGTGGCCGGCTGGGTGTGGCGGACCGCTATCAGGACATAGCG
TTGGCTACCCGTGATATTGCTGAAGAGCTTGGCGGCGAATGGGCTGACCGCTTCCTCGTGCTTTACGGTA
TCGCCGCTCCCGATTCGCAGCGCATCGCCTTCTATCGCCTTCTTGACGAGTTCTTCTGAGCGGGACTCTG
GGGTTCGAAATGACCGACCAAGCGACGCCCAACCTGCCATCACGAGATTTCGATTCCACCGCCGCCTTCT
ATGAAAGGTTGGGCTTCGGAATCGTTTTCCGGGACGCCGGCTGGATGATCCTCCAGCGCGGGGATCTCAT
GCTGGAGTTCTTCGCCCACCCTAGGGGGAGGCTAACTGAAACACGGAAGGAGACAATACCGGAAGGAACC
CGCGCTATGACGGCAATAAAAAGACAGAATAAAACGCACGGTGTTGGGTCGTTTGTTCATAAACGCGGGG
TTCGGTCCCAGGGCTGGCACTCTGTCGATACCCCACCGAGACCCCATTGGGGCCAATACGCCCGCGTTTC
TTCCTTTTCCCCACCCCACCCCCCAAGTTCGGGTGAAGGCCCAGGGCTCGCAGCCAACGTCGGGGCGGCA
GGCCCTGCCATAGCCTCAGGTTACTCATATATACTTTAGATTGATTTAAAACTTCATTTTTAATTTAAAA
GGATCTAGGTGAAGATCCTTTTTGATAATCTCATGACCAAAATCCCTTAACGTGAGTTTTCGTTCCACTG
AGCGTCAGACCCCGTAGAAAAGATCAAAGGATCTTCTTGAGATCCTTTTTTTCTGCGCGTAATCTGCTGC
TTGCAAACAAAAAAACCACCGCTACCAGCGGTGGTTTGTTTGCCGGATCAAGAGCTACCAACTCTTTTTC
CGAAGGTAACTGGCTTCAGCAGAGCGCAGATACCAAATACTGTTCTTCTAGTGTAGCCGTAGTTAGGCCA
CCACTTCAAGAACTCTGTAGCACCGCCTACATACCTCGCTCTGCTAATCCTGTTACCAGTGGCTGCTGCC
AGTGGCGATAAGTCGTGTCTTACCGGGTTGGACTCAAGACGATAGTTACCGGATAAGGCGCAGCGGTCGG
GCTGAACGGGGGGTTCGTGCACACAGCCCAGCTTGGAGCGAACGACCTACACCGAACTGAGATACCTACA
GCGTGAGCTATGAGAAAGCGCCACGCTTCCCGAAGGGAGAAAGGCGGACAGGTATCCGGTAAGCGGCAGG
GTCGGAACAGGAGAGCGCACGAGGGAGCTTCCAGGGGGAAACGCCTGGTATCTTTATAGTCCTGTCGGGT
TTCGCCACCTCTGACTTGAGCGTCGATTTTTGTGATGCTCGTCAGGGGGGCGGAGCCTATGGAAAAACGC
CAGCAACGCGGCCTTTTTACGGTTCCTGGCCTTTTGCTGGCCTTTTGCTCACATGTTCTTTCCTGCGTTA
TCCCCTGATTCTGTGGATAACCGTATTACCGCCATGCAT
Features (pLannotate 1.2.2; 18 found; start..end, strand, type, name):
     61..364     +  enhancer       CMV enhancer: human cytomegalovirus immediate early enhancer
    365..568     +  promoter       CMV promoter: human cytomegalovirus (CMV) immediate early promoter
    598..1107    +  CDS            CIBN: N-terminal portion of the CIB1 transcription factor from Arabidopsis thaliana binds to CRY2 (cryptochrome 2) that has absorbed blue light (Kennedy et al., 2010)
   1120..1506    +  CDS            BCL6 (fragment) (sequence partly withheld): BCL6_HUMAN - Also known as BCL5, LAZ3, ZBTB27, ZNF51. Experimental evidence at protein level: Swiss-Prot protein existence level 1. Transcriptional repressor mainly required for germinal center (GC) formation and antibody affinity maturation which has different mechanisms of action specific to the lineage and biological functions. Forms complexes with different corepressors and histone deacetylases to repress the transcriptional expression of different subsets of target genes. Represses its target genes by binding directly to the DNA sequence 5'-TTCCTAGAA-3' (BCL6-binding site) or indirectly b
   1522..1565    +  misc_feature   MCS (fragment): multiple cloning site
   1579..2286    +  CDS            mCherry: mCherry is a basic (constitutively fluorescent) red fluorescent protein published in 2004, derived from Discosoma sp.. It is reported to be a very rapidly-maturing monomer with low acid sensitivity.
   2302..2901    +  CDS            FUS (fragment): FUS_HUMAN - Also known as TLS. Experimental evidence at protein level: Swiss-Prot protein existence level 1. DNA/RNA-binding protein that plays a role in various cellular processes such as transcription regulation, RNA splicing, RNA transport, DNA repair and damage response (PubMed:27731383). Binds to nascent pre-mRNAs and acts as a molecular mediator between RNA polymerase II and U1 small nuclear ribonucleoprotein thereby coupling transcription and splicing (PubMed:26124092). Binds also its own pre- mRNA and autoregulates its expression; this autoregulation mechanism is mediated by non-sense-
   2956..3234    +  CDS            FRB*: T2098L mutant of FKBP-rapamycin binding domain of human FRAP binds synthetic ligands such as AP21967
   3252..3335    +  CDS            large T antigen (fragment): large T antigen from SV40 (simian virus 40)
   3358..3479    +  polyA_signal   SV40 poly(A) signal: SV40 polyadenylation signal
   3513..3941    -  rep_origin     f1 ori (sequence partly withheld): f1 bacteriophage origin of replication; arrow indicates direction of (+) strand synthesis
   3968..4072    +  promoter       AmpR promoter: bla
   4074..4431    +  promoter       SV40 promoter: SV40 enhancer and early promoter
   4466..5260    +  CDS            NeoR/KanR: aminoglycoside phosphotransferase from Tn5; aph(3')-II (or nptII); confers resistance to neomycin, kanamycin, and G418 (Geneticin®)
   5281..5433    +  CDS            ble (fragment): BLE_KLEPN - Experimental evidence at protein level: Swiss-Prot protein existence level 1. Binding protein with a strong affinity to the bleomycin family of antibiotics. Binds to CL990; an antimitotic-antibiotic compound. From Klebsiella pneumoniae.
   5492..5539    +  polyA_signal   HSV TK poly(A) signal: herpes simplex virus thymidine kinase polyadenylation signal (Cole and Stacy, 1985)
   5630..5646    -  polyA_signal   bGH poly(A) signal (fragment): bovine growth hormone polyadenylation signal
   5868..6456    +  rep_origin     ori: high-copy-number ColE1/pMB1/pBR322/pUC origin of replication
