[The description below was written by a language model from this plasmid's Addgene catalogue record and pLannotate feature annotations shown in this document.]
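Description:
B2395_CIBN-BTB-IDR-FRB is a mammalian expression plasmid built on the Clontech mCherryN1 backbone. It drives a single multi-domain fusion protein from the human cytomegalovirus immediate-early enhancer and promoter, with an SV40 polyadenylation signal terminating the transcript. It replicates in E. coli at high copy from a ColE1/pUC-type origin and also carries an f1 phage origin. Selection relies on the Tn5 NeoR/KanR gene, which sits behind tandem bacterial (bla) and SV40 early promoters and is followed by an HSV TK poly(A) signal. This cassette gives kanamycin resistance in bacteria and can give G418 resistance in transfected mammalian cells. The annotated ble and bGH poly(A) fragments are short partial matches, most likely backbone remnants rather than functional elements.

Reading from the N-terminus, the fusion contains five annotated domains:

- CIBN, the N-terminal portion of Arabidopsis CIB1, which binds CRY2 once CRY2 has absorbed blue light.
- A fragment of human BCL6, which the construct name indicates is its BTB domain, a self-associating module.
- mCherry, for red fluorescence imaging.
- A fragment of human FUS, named in the record as its intrinsically disordered region (IDR).
- FRB*, annotated as the T2098L variant of the FKBP-rapamycin binding domain, which responds to rapamycin analogues such as AP21967.

A short match to SV40 large T antigen follows FRB; the record does not state its function.

The protein therefore has both a light-inducible and a chemically inducible dimerisation handle on a fluorescent scaffold that carries an oligomerisation domain and an IDR. This fits the associated publication's platform for inducing and maturing biomolecular condensates with chemicals and light. Partner constructs carrying CRY2 or FKBP would presumably be needed, but the record does not describe them.
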