Addgene plasmid #215107: B2395_CIBN-BTB-IDR-FRB
Purpose: Expresses CIBN-BTB-mCherry-FUS(IDR)-FRB in mammalian cells
Depositing lab: Chandra Tucker. Publication: A platform to induce and mature biomolecular condensates using chemicals and light. Hernandez-Candia CN, Brady BR, Harrison E, Tucker CL. Nat Chem Biol. 2024 Jan 8. doi: 10.1038/s41589-023-01520-1. PubMed 38191942.
Backbone
  Vector backbone: mCherryN1
  Backbone manufacturer: Clontech
  Vector type: Mammalian Expression
Growth in bacteria
  Bacterial resistance: Kanamycin, 50 μg/mL
  Growth temperature: 37°C
  Growth strain: DH5alpha
  Copy number: High Copy
Gene/Insert
  Gene/Insert name: CIBN-BTB-FUS(IDR)-FRB
  Insert size (bp): 2640
  Promoter: CMV
  Cloning method: Restriction Enzyme; 5′ cloning site NdeI (not destroyed); 3′ cloning site NheI (not destroyed)
  Sequencing primers: 5′ CGCAAATGGGCGGTAGGCGTG
Terms and licenses: Academic/Nonprofit Terms; Industry Terms: Not Available to Industry
How to cite: B2395_CIBN-BTB-IDR-FRB was a gift from Chandra Tucker (Addgene plasmid # 215107 ; http://n2t.net/addgene:215107 ; RRID:Addgene_215107)
